Addgene plasmid #126877: pCDNA5/to IRES-ECFP
Purpose: (Empty Backbone) expresssion of tet inducible proteins with IRES-ECFP
Depositing lab: Michael Koval. Depositing organization: Emory University.
Backbone
  Vector backbone: pCDNA5/to
  Vector type: Mammalian Expression
  Promoter: CMV
  Tag / fusion protein: IRES-ECFP (C terminal on backbone)
Growth in bacteria
  Bacterial resistance: Ampicillin, 100 μg/mL
  Growth temperature: 37°C
  Growth strain: DH5alpha
  Copy number: High Copy
Terms and licenses: Academic/Nonprofit Terms; Industry Terms: Not Available to Industry
How to cite: pCDNA5/to IRES-ECFP was a gift from Michael Koval (Addgene plasmid # 126877 ; http://n2t.net/addgene:126877 ; RRID:Addgene_126877)
