[The description below was written by a language model from this plasmid's Addgene catalogue record and pLannotate feature annotations shown in this document.]
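Description:
pCDNA5/to IRES-ECFP is an empty mammalian expression backbone of about 7 kb, built on pCDNA5/to and designed for tetracycline-inducible expression of a gene of interest together with a cyan fluorescent reporter. It is propagated in E. coli as a high-copy plasmid through a ColE1/pUC-type origin and selected with ampicillin via the β-lactamase gene. An f1 origin is also present. For selection in mammalian cells, an SV40 early promoter drives a hygromycin resistance gene followed by the SV40 polyadenylation signal. The short ble, lacI, lac promoter/operator and bom annotations appear to be backbone remnants rather than functional modules.

The expression cassette starts with the human CMV immediate early enhancer and promoter. Immediately downstream are two short matches annotated as PLtetO-1 fragments and a TRE3GV fragment. These most likely reflect tandem tet operator sites placed after the promoter. In that arrangement, transcription is blocked in cells expressing the Tet repressor and released by adding tetracycline or doxycycline. A gap of roughly 150 nt between these elements and the IRES has no annotation and is presumably the cloning site, although the record does not describe it. Downstream lie the EMCV IRES (IRES2), the ECFP coding sequence and the bovine growth hormone polyadenylation signal.

A gene cloned upstream of the IRES is therefore transcribed on a single bicistronic mRNA with ECFP. ECFP is translated separately rather than as a fusion, despite the catalogue listing it under tags. This leaves the protein of interest untagged, while cyan fluorescence marks transfected, induced cells.
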