Features (pLannotate 1.2.2; 22 found; start..end, strand, type, name):
     28..80      -  misc_feature   bom (fragment): basis of mobility region from pBR322
    235..614     +  enhancer       CMV enhancer: human cytomegalovirus immediate early enhancer
    615..818     +  promoter       CMV promoter: human cytomegalovirus (CMV) immediate early promoter
    820..839     +  promoter       PLtetO-1 promoter (fragment): modified phage lambda PL promoter with tet operator sites (Lutz and Bujard, 1997)
    841..860     +  promoter       PLtetO-1 promoter (fragment): modified phage lambda PL promoter with tet operator sites (Lutz and Bujard, 1997)
    868..901     +  promoter       TRE3GV promoter (fragment): 3rd-generation Tet-responsive promoter that can be activated by binding of Tet-On® 3G, optimized for retroviral and lentiviral vectors
   1053..1639    +  misc_feature   IRES2: internal ribosome entry site (IRES) of the encephalomyocarditis virus (EMCV)
   1646..2362    +  CDS            ECFP: ECFP is a basic (constitutively fluorescent) cyan fluorescent protein published in 1996, derived from Aequorea victoria. It has low acid sensitivity.
   2409..2633    +  polyA_signal   bGH poly(A) signal: bovine growth hormone polyadenylation signal
   2637..2658    +  promoter       SV40 promoter (fragment): SV40 enhancer and early promoter
   2679..3107    +  rep_origin     f1 ori (sequence partly withheld): f1 bacteriophage origin of replication; arrow indicates direction of (+) strand synthesis
   3121..3450    +  promoter       SV40 promoter: SV40 enhancer and early promoter
   3499..4524    +  CDS            HygR: aminoglycoside phosphotransferase from E. coli; aph(4)-Ia; confers resistance to hygromycin
   4534..4659    +  CDS            ble (fragment): BLE_KLEPN - Experimental evidence at protein level: Swiss-Prot protein existence level 1. Binding protein with a strong affinity to the bleomycin family of antibiotics. Binds to CL990; an antimitotic-antibiotic compound. From Klebsiella pneumoniae.
   4654..4775    +  polyA_signal   SV40 poly(A) signal: SV40 polyadenylation signal
   4848..4864    -  protein_bind   lac operator: The lac repressor binds to the lac operator to inhibit transcription in E. coli. This inhibition can be relieved by adding lactose or isopropyl-β-D-thiogalactopyranoside (IPTG). lac repressor encoded by lacI
   4872..4902    -  promoter       lac promoter: promoter for the E. coli lac operon
   4917..4938    -  protein_bind   CAP binding site: CAP binding activates transcription in the presence of cAMP. E. coli catabolite activator protein
   4951..5043    -  CDS            lacI (fragment): lac repressor; lacI; The lac repressor binds to the lac operator to inhibit transcription in E. coli. This inhibition can be relieved by adding lactose or isopropyl-β-D-thiogalactopyranoside (IPTG).
   5226..5814    -  rep_origin     ori: high-copy-number ColE1/pMB1/pBR322/pUC origin of replication
   5985..6845    -  CDS            AmpR: β-lactamase; bla; confers resistance to ampicillin, carbenicillin, and related antibiotics
   6846..6950    -  promoter       AmpR promoter: bla
>Addgene plasmid #126877 | pCDNA5/to IRES-ECFP | addgene full sequence | sequence record 255681 | Addgene NGS Result
GACGGATCGGGAGATCTCCCGATCCCCTATGGTGCACTCTCAGTACAATCTGCTCTGATGCCGCATAGTT
AAGCCAGTATCTGCTCCCTGCTTGTGTGTTGGAGGTCGCTGAGTAGTGCGCGAGCAAAATTTAAGCTACA
ACAAGGCAAGGCTTGACCGACAATTGCATGAAGAATCTGCTTAGGGTTAGGCGTTTTGCGCTGCTTCGCG
ATGTACGGGCCAGATATACGCGTTGACATTGATTATTGACTAGTTATTAATAGTAATCAATTACGGGGTC
ATTAGTTCATAGCCCATATATGGAGTTCCGCGTTACATAACTTACGGTAAATGGCCCGCCTGGCTGACCG
CCCAACGACCCCCGCCCATTGACGTCAATAATGACGTATGTTCCCATAGTAACGCCAATAGGGACTTTCC
ATTGACGTCAATGGGTGGAGTATTTACGGTAAACTGCCCACTTGGCAGTACATCAAGTGTATCATATGCC
AAGTACGCCCCCTATTGACGTCAATGACGGTAAATGGCCCGCCTGGCATTATGCCCAGTACATGACCTTA
TGGGACTTTCCTACTTGGCAGTACATCTACGTATTAGTCATCGCTATTACCATGGTGATGCGGTTTTGGC
AGTACATCAATGGGCGTGGATAGCGGTTTGACTCACGGGGATTTCCAAGTCTCCACCCCATTGACGTCAA
TGGGAGTTTGTTTTGGCACCAAAATCAACGGGACTTTCCAAAATGTCGTAACAACTCCGCCCCATTGACG
CAAATGGGCGGTAGGCGTGTACGGTGGGAGGTCTATATAAGCAGAGCTCTCCCTATCAGTGATAGAGATC
TCCCTATCAGTGATAGAGATCGTCGACGAGCTCGTTTAGTGAACCGTCAGATCGCCTGGAGACGCCATCC
ACGCTGTTTTGACCTCCATAGAAGACACCGGGACCGATCCAGCCTCCGGACTCTAGCGTTTAAACTTAAG
CTTGGTACCGAGCTCGGATCCACTAGTCCAGTGTGGTGGAATTCTGCAGATATCCAGCACAGTGGCGGCC
GCCCCCTCTCCCTCCCCCCCCCCTAACGTTACTGGCCGAAGCCGCTTGGAATAAGGCCGGTGTGCGTTTG
TCTATATGTTATTTTCCACCATATTGCCGTCTTTTGGCAATGTGAGGGCCCGGAAACCTGGCCCTGTCTT
CTTGACGAGCATTCCTAGGGGTCTTTCCCCTCTCGCCAAAGGAATGCAAGGTCTGTTGAATGTCGTGAAG
GAAGCAGTTCCTCTGGAAGCTTCTTGAAGACAAACAACGTCTGTAGCGACCCTTTGCAGGCAGCGGAACC
CCCCACCTGGCGACAGGTGCCTCTGCGGCCAAAAGCCACGTGTATAAGATACACCTGCAAAGGCGGCACA
ACCCCAGTGCCACGTTGTGAGTTGGATAGTTGTGGAAAGAGTCAAATGGCTCTCCTCAAGCGTATTCAAC
AAGGGGCTGAAGGATGCCCAGAAGGTACCCCATTGTATGGGATCTGATCTGGGGCCTCGGTACACATGCT
TTACATGTGTTTAGTCGAGGTTAAAAAAACGTCTAGGCCCCCCGAACCACGGGGACGTGGTTTTCCTTTG
AAAAACACGATGATAATATGGCCACAACCGCTAGCATGGTGAGCAAGGGCGAGGAGCTGTTCACCGGGGT
GGTGCCCATCCTGGTCGAGCTGGACGGCGACGTAAACGGCCACAAGTTCAGCGTGTCCGGCGAGGGCGAG
GGCGATGCCACCTACGGCAAGCTGACCCTGAAGTTCATCTGCACCACCGGCAAGCTGCCCGTGCCCTGGC
CCACCCTCGTGACCACCCTGACCTGGGGCGTGCAGTGCTTCAGCCGCTACCCCGACCACATGAAGCAGCA
CGACTTCTTCAAGTCCGCCATGCCCGAAGGCTACGTCCAGGAGCGCACCATCTTCTTCAAGGACGACGGC
AACTACAAGACCCGCGCCGAGGTGAAGTTCGAGGGCGACACCCTGGTGAACCGCATCGAGCTGAAGGGCA
TCGACTTCAAGGAGGACGGCAACATCCTGGGGCACAAGCTGGAGTACAACTACATCAGCCACAACGTCTA
TATCACCGCCGACAAGCAGAAGAACGGCATCAAGGCCAACTTCAAGATCCGCCACAACATCGAGGACGGC
AGCGTGCAGCTCGCCGACCACTACCAGCAGAACACCCCCATCGGCGACGGCCCCGTGCTGCTGCCCGACA
ACCACTACCTGAGCACCCAGTCCGCCCTGAGCAAAGACCCCAACGAGAAGCGCGATCACATGGTCCTGCT
GGAGTTCGTGACCGCCGCCGGGATCACTCTCGGCATGGACGAGCTGTACAAGTAGCTCGAGTCTAGAGGG
CCCGTTTAAACCCGCTGATCAGCCTCGACTGTGCCTTCTAGTTGCCAGCCATCTGTTGTTTGCCCCTCCC
CCGTGCCTTCCTTGACCCTGGAAGGTGCCACTCCCACTGTCCTTTCCTAATAAAATGAGGAAATTGCATC
GCATTGTCTGAGTAGGTGTCATTCTATTCTGGGGGGTGGGGTGGGGCAGGACAGCAAGGGGGAGGATTGG
GAAGACAATAGCAGGCATGCTGGGGATGCGGTGGGCTCTATGGCTTCTGAGGCGGAAAGAACCAGCTGGG
GCTCTAGGGGGTATCCCC
[124 nt withheld, positions 2679-2802]
C
[91 nt withheld, positions 2804-2894]
A
[49 nt withheld, positions 2896-2944]
CCTTTGACGTTGGAGTCCACGTTCTTT
[37 nt withheld, positions 2972-3008]
ACCCTATCTCGGTCTATTCTTTTGATTTATAAGGGATTTTGCCGATTTCGGCCTATTGGTTAAAAAATGA
GCTGATTTAACAAAAATTTAACGCGAATTAATTCTGTGGAATGTGTGTCAGTTAGGGTGTGGAAAGTCCC
CAGGCTCCCCAGCAGGCAGAAGTATGCAAAGCATGCATCTCAATTAGTCAGCAACCAGGTGTGGAAAGTC
CCCAGGCTCCCCAGCAGGCAGAAGTATGCAAAGCATGCATCTCAATTAGTCAGCAACCATAGTCCCGCCC
CTAACTCCGCCCATCCCGCCCCTAACTCCGCCCAGTTCCGCCCATTCTCCGCCCCATGGCTGACTAATTT
TTTTTATTTATGCAGAGGCCGAGGCCGCCTCTGCCTCTGAGCTATTCCAGAAGTAGTGAGGAGGCTTTTT
TGGAGGCCTAGGCTTTTGCAAAAAGCTCCCGGGAGCTTGTATATCCATTTTCGGATCTGATCAGCACGTG
ATGAAAAAGCCTGAACTCACCGCGACGTCTGTCGAGAAGTTTCTGATCGAAAAGTTCGACAGCGTCTCCG
ACCTGATGCAGCTCTCGGAGGGCGAAGAATCTCGTGCTTTCAGCTTCGATGTAGGAGGGCGTGGATATGT
CCTGCGGGTAAATAGCTGCGCCGATGGTTTCTACAAAGATCGTTATGTTTATCGGCACTTTGCATCGGCC
GCGCTCCCGATTCCGGAAGTGCTTGACATTGGGGAATTCAGCGAGAGCCTGACCTATTGCATCTCCCGCC
GTGCACAGGGTGTCACGTTGCAAGACCTGCCTGAAACCGAACTGCCCGCTGTTCTGCAGCCGGTCGCGGA
GGCCATGGATGCGATCGCTGCGGCCGATCTTAGCCAGACGAGCGGGTTCGGCCCATTCGGACCGCAAGGA
ATCGGTCAATACACTACATGGCGTGATTTCATATGCGCGATTGCTGATCCCCATGTGTATCACTGGCAAA
CTGTGATGGACGACACCGTCAGTGCGTCCGTCGCGCAGGCTCTCGATGAGCTGATGCTTTGGGCCGAGGA
CTGCCCCGAAGTCCGGCACCTCGTGCACGCGGATTTCGGCTCCAACAATGTCCTGACGGACAATGGCCGC
ATAACAGCGGTCATTGACTGGAGCGAGGCGATGTTCGGGGATTCCCAATACGAGGTCGCCAACATCTTCT
TCTGGAGGCCGTGGTTGGCTTGTATGGAGCAGCAGACGCGCTACTTCGAGCGGAGGCATCCGGAGCTTGC
AGGATCGCCGCGGCTCCGGGCGTATATGCTCCGCATTGGTCTTGACCAACTCTATCAGAGCTTGGTTGAC
GGCAATTTCGATGATGCAGCTTGGGCGCAGGGTCGATGCGACGCAATCGTCCGATCCGGAGCCGGGACTG
TCGGGCGTACACAAATCGCCCGCAGAAGCGCGGCCGTCTGGACCGATGGCTGTGTAGAAGTACTCGCCGA
TAGTGGAAACCGACGCCCCAGCACTCGTCCGAGGGCAAAGGAATAGCACGTGCTACGAGATTTCGATTCC
ACCGCCGCCTTCTATGAAAGGTTGGGCTTCGGAATCGTTTTCCGGGACGCCGGCTGGATGATCCTCCAGC
GCGGGGATCTCATGCTGGAGTTCTTCGCCCACCCCAACTTGTTTATTGCAGCTTATAATGGTTACAAATA
AAGCAATAGCATCACAAATTTCACAAATAAAGCATTTTTTTCACTGCATTCTAGTTGTGGTTTGTCCAAA
CTCATCAATGTATCTTATCATGTCTGTATACCGTCGACCTCTAGCTAGAGCTTGGCGTAATCATGGTCAT
AGCTGTTTCCTGTGTGAAATTGTTATCCGCTCACAATTCCACACAACATACGAGCCGGAAGCATAAAGTG
TAAAGCCTGGGGTGCCTAATGAGTGAGCTAACTCACATTAATTGCGTTGCGCTCACTGCCCGCTTTCCAG
TCGGGAAACCTGTCGTGCCAGCTGCATTAATGAATCGGCCAACGCGCGGGGAGAGGCGGTTTGCGTATTG
GGCGCTCTTCCGCTTCCTCGCTCACTGACTCGCTGCGCTCGGTCGTTCGGCTGCGGCGAGCGGTATCAGC
TCACTCAAAGGCGGTAATACGGTTATCCACAGAATCAGGGGATAACGCAGGAAAGAACATGTGAGCAAAA
GGCCAGCAAAAGGCCAGGAACCGTAAAAAGGCCGCGTTGCTGGCGTTTTTCCATAGGCTCCGCCCCCCTG
ACGAGCATCACAAAAATCGACGCTCAAGTCAGAGGTGGCGAAACCCGACAGGACTATAAAGATACCAGGC
GTTTCCCCCTGGAAGCTCCCTCGTGCGCTCTCCTGTTCCGACCCTGCCGCTTACCGGATACCTGTCCGCC
TTTCTCCCTTCGGGAAGCGTGGCGCTTTCTCATAGCTCACGCTGTAGGTATCTCAGTTCGGTGTAGGTCG
TTCGCTCCAAGCTGGGCTGTGTGCACGAACCCCCCGTTCAGCCCGACCGCTGCGCCTTATCCGGTAACTA
TCGTCTTGAGTCCAACCCGGTAAGACACGACTTATCGCCACTGGCAGCAGCCACTGGTAACAGGATTAGC
AGAGCGAGGTATGTAGGCGGTGCTACAGAGTTCTTGAAGTGGTGGCCTAACTACGGCTACACTAGAAGAA
CAGTATTTGGTATCTGCGCTCTGCTGAAGCCAGTTACCTTCGGAAAAAGAGTTGGTAGCTCTTGATCCGG
CAAACAAACCACCGCTGGTAGCGGTGGTTTTTTTGTTTGCAAGCAGCAGATTACGCGCAGAAAAAAAGGA
TCTCAAGAAGATCCTTTGATCTTTTCTACGGGGTCTGACGCTCAGTGGAACGAAAACTCACGTTAAGGGA
TTTTGGTCATGAGATTATCAAAAAGGATCTTCACCTAGATCCTTTTAAATTAAAAATGAAGTTTTAAATC
AATCTAAAGTATATATGAGTAAACTTGGTCTGACAGTTACCAATGCTTAATCAGTGAGGCACCTATCTCA
GCGATCTGTCTATTTCGTTCATCCATAGTTGCCTGACTCCCCGTCGTGTAGATAACTACGATACGGGAGG
GCTTACCATCTGGCCCCAGTGCTGCAATGATACCGCGAGACCCACGCTCACCGGCTCCAGATTTATCAGC
AATAAACCAGCCAGCCGGAAGGGCCGAGCGCAGAAGTGGTCCTGCAACTTTATCCGCCTCCATCCAGTCT
ATTAATTGTTGCCGGGAAGCTAGAGTAAGTAGTTCGCCAGTTAATAGTTTGCGCAACGTTGTTGCCATTG
CTACAGGCATCGTGGTGTCACGCTCGTCGTTTGGTATGGCTTCATTCAGCTCCGGTTCCCAACGATCAAG
GCGAGTTACATGATCCCCCATGTTGTGCAAAAAAGCGGTTAGCTCCTTCGGTCCTCCGATCGTTGTCAGA
AGTAAGTTGGCCGCAGTGTTATCACTCATGGTTATGGCAGCACTGCATAATTCTCTTACTGTCATGCCAT
CCGTAAGATGCTTTTCTGTGACTGGTGAGTACTCAACCAAGTCATTCTGAGAATAGTGTATGCGGCGACC
GAGTTGCTCTTGCCCGGCGTCAATACGGGATAATACCGCGCCACATAGCAGAACTTTAAAAGTGCTCATC
ATTGGAAAACGTTCTTCGGGGCGAAAACTCTCAAGGATCTTACCGCTGTTGAGATCCAGTTCGATGTAAC
CCACTCGTGCACCCAACTGATCTTCAGCATCTTTTACTTTCACCAGCGTTTCTGGGTGAGCAAAAACAGG
AAGGCAAAATGCCGCAAAAAAGGGAATAAGGGCGACACGGAAATGTTGAATACTCATACTCTTCCTTTTT
CAATATTATTGAAGCATTTATCAGGGTTATTGTCTCATGAGCGGATACATATTTGAATGTATTTAGAAAA
ATAAACAAATAGGGGTTCCGCGCACATTTCCCCGAAAAGTGCCACCTGACGTC
